>Addgene plasmid #152702 | pGBW-m4134492 | depositor full sequence | sequence record 295714 | Full Sequence
CACCATGGAAAATGTAACAGGACTCTTTAAAGATTGTAGTAAGGTAATCACTGGGTTACATCCTACACAG
GCACCTACACACCTCAGTGTTGACACTAAATTCAAAACTGAAGGTTTATGTGTTGACATACCTGGCATAC
CTAAGGACATGACCTATAGAAGACTCATCTCTATGATGGGTTTTAAAATGAATTATCAAGTTAATGGTTA
CCCTAACATGTTTATCACCCGCGAAGAAGCTATAAGACATGTACGTGCATGGATTGGCTTCGATGTCGAG
GGGTGTCATGCTACTAGAGAAGCTGTTGGTACCAATTTACCTTTACAGCTAGGTTTTTCTACAGGTGTTA
ACCTAGTTGCTGTACCTACAGGTTATGTTGATACACCTAATAATACAGATTTTTCCAGAGTTAGTGCTAA
ACCACCGCCTGGAGATCAATTTAAACACCTCATACCACTTATGTACAAAGGACTTCCTTGGAATGTAGTG
CGTATAAAGATTGTACAAATGTTAAGTGACACACTTAAAAATCTCTCTGACAGAGTCGTATTTGTCTTAT
GGGCACATGGCTTTGAGTTGACATCTATGAAGTATTTTGTGAAAATAGGACCTGAGCGCACCTGTTGTCT
ATGTGATAGACGTGCCACATGCTTTTCCACTGCTTCAGACACTTATGCCTGTTGGCATCATTCTATTGGA
TTTGATTACGTCTATAATCCGTTTATGATTGATGTTCAACAATGGGGTTTTACAGGTAACCTACAAAGCA
ACCATGATCTGTATTGTCAAGTCCATGGTAATGCACATGTAGCTAGTTGTGATGCAATCATGACTAGGTG
TCTAGCTGTCCACGAGTGCTTTGTTAAGCGTGTTGACTGGACTATTGAATATCCTATAATTGGTGATGAA
CTGAAGATTAATGCGGCTTGTAGAAAGGTTCAACACATGGTTGTTAAAGCTGCATTATTAGCAGACAAAT
TCCCAGTTCTTCACGACATTGGTAACCCTAAAGCTATTAAGTGTGTACCTCAAGCTGATGTAGAATGGAA
GTTCTATGATGCACAGCCTTGTAGTGACAAAGCTTATAAAATAGAAGAATTATTCTATTCTTATGCCACA
CATTCTGACAAATTCACAGATGGTGTATGCCTATTTTGGAATTGCAATGTCGATAGATATCCTGCTAATT
CCATTGTTTGTAGATTTGACACTAGAGTGCTATCTAACCTTAACTTGCCTGGTTGTGATGGTGGCAGTTT
GTATGTAAATAAACATGCATTCCACACACCAGCTTTTGATAAAAGTGCTTTTGTTAATTTAAAACAATTA
CCATTTTTCTATTACTCTGACAGTCCATGTGAGTCTCATGGAAAACAAGTAGTGTCAGATATAGATTATG
TACCACTAAAGTCTGCTACGTGTATAACACGTTGCAATTTAGGTGGTGCTGTCTGTAGACATCATGCTAA
TGAGTACAGATTGTATCTCGATGCTTATAACATGATGATCTCAGCTGGCTTTAGCTTGTGGGTTTACAAA
CAATTTGATACTTATAACCTCTGGAACACTTTTACAAGACTTGAAAACCTTTACTTTCAGTCGTACCCCT
ATGACGTACCAGATTATGCGTAAGCTAGCTTGACTGACTGAGATACAGCGTACCTTCAGCTCACAGACAT
GATAAGATACATTGATGAGTTTGGACAAACCACAACTAGAATGCAGTGAAAAAAATGCTTTATTTGTGAA
ATTTGTGATGCTATTGCTTTATTTGTAACCATTATAAGCTGCAATAAACAAGTTAACAACAACAATTGCA
TTCATTTTATGTTTCAGGTTCAGGGGGAGGTGTGGGAGGTTTTTTAAAGCAAGTAAAACCTCTACAAATG
TGGTATTGGCCCATCTCTATCGGTATCGTAGCATAACCCCTTGGGGCCTCTAAACGGGTCTTGAGGGGTT
TTTTGTGCCCCTCGGGCCGGATTGCTATCTACCGGCATTGGCGCAGAAAAAAATGCCTGATGCGACGCTG
CGCGTCTTATACTCCCACATATGCCAGATTCAGCAACGGATACGGCTTCCCCAACTTGCCCACTTCCATA
CGTGTCCTCCTTACCAGAAATTTATCCTTAAGGTCGTCAGCTATCCTGCAGGCGATCTCTCGATTTCGAT
CAAGACATTCCTTTAATGGTCTTTTCTGGACACCACTAGGGGTCAGAAGTAGTTCATCAAACTTTCTTCC
CTCCCTAATCTCATTGGTTACCTTGGGCTATCGAAACTTAATTAACCAGTCAAGTCAGCTACTTGGCGAG
ATCGACTTGTCTGGGTTTCGACTACGCTCAGAATTGCGTCAGTCAAGTTCGATCTGGTCCTTGCTATTGC
ACCCGTTCTCCGATTACGAGTTTCATTTAAATCATGTGAGCAAAAGGCCAGCAAAAGGCCAGGAACCGTA
AAAAGGCCGCGTTGCTGGCGTTTTTCCATAGGCTCCGCCCCCCTGACGAGCATCACAAAAATCGACGCTC
AAGTCAGAGGTGGCGAAACCCGACAGGACTATAAAGATACCAGGCGTTTCCCCCTGGAAGCTCCCTCGTG
CGCTCTCCTGTTCCGACCCTGCCGCTTACCGGATACCTGTCCGCCTTTCTCCCTTCGGGAAGCGTGGCGC
TTTCTCATAGCTCACGCTGTAGGTATCTCAGTTCGGTGTAGGTCGTTCGCTCCAAGCTGGGCTGTGTGCA
CGAACCCCCCGTTCAGCCCGACCGCTGCGCCTTATCCGGTAACTATCGTCTTGAGTCCAACCCGGTAAGA
CACGACTTATCGCCACTGGCAGCAGCCACTGGTAACAGGATTAGCAGAGCGAGGTATGTAGGCGGTGCTA
CAGAGTTCTTGAAGTGGTGGCCTAACTACGGCTACACTAGAAGAACAGTATTTGGTATCTGCGCTCTGCT
GAAGCCAGTTACCTTCGGAAAAAGAGTTGGTAGCTCTTGATCCGGCAAACAAACCACCGCTGGTAGCGGT
GGTTTTTTTGTTTGCAAGCAGCAGATTACGCGCAGAAAAAAAGGATCTCAAGAAGATCCTTTGATCTTTT
CTACGGGGTCTGACGCTCAGTGGAACGAAAACTCACGTTAAGGGATTTTGGTCATGAGATTATCAAAAAG
GATCTTCACCTAGATCCTTTTAAATTAAAAATGAAGTTTTAAATCAATCTAAAGTATATATGAGTAAACT
TGGTCTGACAGTTACCAATGCTTAATCAGTGAGGCACCTATCTCAGCGATCTGTCTATTTCGTTCATCCA
TAGTTGCATTTAAATTTCCGAACTCTCCAAGGCCCTCGTCGGAAAATCTTCAAACCTTTCGTCCGATCCA
TCTTGCAGGCTACCTCTCGAACGAACTATCGCAAGTCTCTTGGCCGGCCTTGCGCCTTGGCTATTGCTTG
GCAGCGCCTATCGCCAGGTATTACTCCAATCCCGAATATCCGAGATCGGGATCACCCGAGAGAAGTTCAA
CCTACATCCTCAATCCCGATCTATCCGAGATCCGAGGAATATCGAAATCGGGGCGCGCCTGGCCTCCGCG
CCGGGTTTTGGCGCCTCCCGCGGGCGCCCCCCTCGTCACGGCGAGCGCTGCCACGTCAGACGAAGGGCGC
AGGAGCGTCCTGATCCTTCCGCCCGGACGCTCAGGACAGCGGCCCGCTGCTCATAAGACTCGGCCTTAGA
ACCCCAGTATCAGCAGAAGGACATTTTAGGACGGGACTTGGGTGACTCTAGGGCACTGGTTTTCTTTCCA
GAGAGCGGAACAGGCGAGGAAAAGTAGTCCCTTCTCGGCGATTCTGCGGAGGGATCTCCGTGGGGCGGTG
AACGCCGATGATTATATAAGGACGCGCCGGGTGTGGCACAGCTAGTTCCGTCGCAGCCGGGATTTGGGTC
GCGGTTCTTGTTTGTGGATCGCTGTGATCGTCACTTGGTGAGTAGCGGGCTGCTGGGCTGGCCGGGGCTT
TCGTGGCCGCCGGGCCGCTCGGTGGGACGGAAGCGTGTGGAGAGACCGCCAAGGGCTGTAGTCTGGGTCC
GCGAGCAAGGTTGCCCTGAACTGGGGGTTGGGGGGAGCGCAGCAAAATGGCGGCTGTTCCCGAGTCTTGA
ATGGAAGACGCTTGTGAGGCGGGCTGTGAGGTCGTTGAAACAAGGTGGGGGGCATGGTGGGCGGCAAGAA
CCCAAGGTCTTGAGCCCTTCGCTAATGCGGGAAAGCTCTTATTCGGGTGAGATGGGCTGGGCACCATCTG
GGGACCCTGACGTGAAGTTTGTCACTGACTGGAGAACTCGGTTTGTCGTCTGTTGCGGGGGCGGCAGTTA
TGGCGGTGCCGTTGGGCAGTGCACCCGTACCTTTGGGAGCGCGCGCCCTCGTCGTGTCGTGACGTCACCC
GTTCTGTTGGCTTATAATGCAGGGTGGGGCCACCTGCCGGTAGGTGTGCGGTAGGCTTTTCTCCGTCGCA
GGACGCAGGGTTCGGGCCTAGGGTAGGCTCTCCTGAATCGACAGGCGCCGGACCTCTGGTGAGGGGAGGG
ATAAGTGAGGCGTCAGTTTCTTTGGTCGGTTTTATGTACCTATCTTCTTAAGTAGCTGAAGCTCCGGTTT
TGAACTATGCGCTCGGGGTTGGCGAGTGTGTTTTGTGAAGTTTTTTAGGCACCTTTTGAAATGTAATCAT
TTGGGTCAATATGTAATTTTCAGTGTTAGACTTGTAAATTGTCCGCTAAATTCTGGCCGTTTTTGGCTTT
TTTGTTAGACAACATGACCGAGTACAAGCCCACGGTGCGCCTCGCCACCCGCGACGACGTCCCCAGGGCC
GTACGCACCCTCGCCGCCGCGTTCGCCGACTACCCCGCCACGCGCCACACCGTCGATCCGGACCGCCACA
TCGAGCGGGTCACCGAGCTGCAAGAACTCTTCCTCACGCGCGTCGGGCTCGACATCGGCAAGGTGTGGGT
CGCGGACGACGGCGCCGCGGTGGCGGTCTGGACCACGCCGGAGAGCGTCGAAGCGGGGGCGGTGTTCGCC
GAGATCGGCCCGCGCATGGCCGAGTTGAGCGGTTCCCGGCTGGCCGCGCAGCAACAGATGGAGGGCCTCC
TGGCGCCGCACCGGCCCAAGGAGCCCGCGTGGTTCCTGGCCACCGTCGGCGTCTCGCCCGACCACCAGGG
CAAGGGTCTGGGCAGCGCCGTCGTGCTCCCCGGAGTGGAGGCCGCCGAGCGCGCCGGGGTGCCCGCCTTC
CTGGAGACCTCCGCGCCCCGCAACCTCCCCTTCTACGAGCGGCTCGGCTTCACCGTCACCGCCGACGTCG
AGGTGCCCGAAGGACCGCGCACCTGGTGCATGACCCGCAAGCCCGGTGCCTAGGCTAGTATGTAAGCCTA
GTCTTAGATAATAAAATCGCTATCCATCGAAGATGGATGTGTGTTGGTTTTTTGTGTGTGTAACGCTAGG
CGCGCCTGGTGTACCGAGAACGATCCTCTCAGTGCGAGTCTCGACGATCCATATCGTTGCTTGGCAGTCA
GCCAGTCGGAATCCAGCTTGGGACCCAGGAAGTCCAATCGTCAGATATTGTACTCAAGCCTGGTCACGGC
AGCGTACCGATCTGTTTAAACCTAGATATTGATAGTCTGATCGGTCAACGTATAATCGAGTCCTAGCTTT
TGCAAACATCTATCAAGAGACAGGATCAGCAGGAGGCTTTCGCATGAGTATTCAACATTTCCGTGTCGCC
CTTATTCCCTTTTTTGCGGCATTTTGCCTTCCTGTTTTTGCTCACCCAGAAACGCTGGTGAAAGTAAAAG
ATGCTGAAGATCAGTTGGGTGCGCGAGTGGGTTACATCGAACTGGATCTCAACAGCGGTAAGATCCTTGA
GAGTTTTCGCCCCGAAGAACGCTTTCCAATGATGAGCACTTTTAAAGTTCTGCTATGTGGCGCGGTATTA
TCCCGTATTGACGCCGGGCAAGAGCAACTCGGTCGCCGCATACACTATTCTCAGAATGACTTGGTTGAGT
ATTCACCAGTCACAGAAAAGCATCTTACGGATGGCATGACAGTAAGAGAATTATGCAGTGCTGCCATAAC
CATGAGTGATAACACTGCGGCCAACTTACTTCTGACAACGATTGGAGGACCGAAGGAGCTAACCGCTTTT
TTGCACAACATGGGGGATCATGTAACTCGCCTTGATCGTTGGGAACCGGAGCTGAATGAAGCCATACCAA
ACGACGAGCGTGACACCACGATGCCTGTAGCAATGGCAACAACCTTGCGTAAACTATTAACTGGCGAACT
ACTTACTCTAGCTTCCCGGCAACAGTTGATAGACTGGATGGAGGCGGATAAAGTTGCAGGACCACTTCTG
CGCTCGGCCCTTCCGGCTGGCTGGTTTATTGCTGATAAATCTGGAGCCGGTGAGCGTGGGTCTCGCGGTA
TCATTGCAGCACTGGGGCCAGATGGTAAGCCCTCCCGTATCGTAGTTATCTACACGACGGGGAGTCAGGC
AACTATGGATGAACGAAATAGACAGATCGCTGAGATAGGTGCCTCACTGATTAAGCATTGGTAACCGATT
CTAGGTGCATTGGCGCAGAAAAAAATGCCTGATGCGACGCTGCGCGTCTTATACTCCCACATATGCCAGA
TTCAGCAACGGATACGGCTTCCCCAACTTGCCCACTTCCATACGTGTCCTCCTTACCAGAAATTTATCCT
TAAGATCGTTTAAACTCGACTCTGGCTCTATCGAATCTCCGTCGTTTCGAGCTTACGCGAACAGCCGTGG
CGCTCATTTGCTCGTCGGGCATCGAATCTCGTCAGCTATCGTCAGCTTACCTTTTTGGCAGCGATCGCGG
CTCCCGACATCTTGGACCATTAGCTCCACAGGTATCTTCTTCCCTCTAGTGGTCATAACAGCAGCTTCAG
CTACCTCTCAATTCAAAAAACCCCTCAAGACCCGTTTAGAGGCCCCAAGGGGTTATGCTATCAATCGTTG
CGTTACACACACAAAAAACCAACACACATCCATCTTCGATGGATAGCGATTTTATTATCTAACTGCTGAT
CGAGTGTAGCCAGATCTAGTAATCAATTACGGGGTCATTAGTTCATAGCCCATATATGGAGTTCCGCGTT
ACATAACTTACGGTAAATGGCCCGCCTGGCTGACCGCCCAACGACCCCCGCCCATTGACGTCAATAATGA
CGTATGTTCCCATAGTAACGCCAATAGGGACTTTCCATTGACGTCAATGGGTGGAGTATTTACGGTAAAC
TGCCCACTTGGCAGTACATCAAGTGTATCATATGCCAAGTACGCCCCCTATTGACGTCAATGACGGTAAA
TGGCCCGCCTGGCATTATGCCCAGTACATGACCTTATGGGACTTTCCTACTTGGCAGTACATCTACGTAT
TAGTCATCGCTATTACCATGCTGATGCGGTTTTGGCAGTACATCAATGGGCGTGGATAGCGGTTTGACTC
ACGGGGATTTCCAAGTCTCCACCCCATTGACGTCAATGGGAGTTTGTTTTGGCACCAAAATCAACGGGAC
TTTCCAAAATGTCGTAACAACTCCGCCCCATTGACGCAAATGGGCGGTAGGCGTGTACGGTGGGAGGTCT
ATATAAGCAGAGCTGGTTTAGTGAACCGTCAGATCAGATCTTTGTCGATCCTACCATCCACTCGACACAC
CCGCCAGCGGCCGC
Features (pLannotate 1.2.2; 19 found; start..end, strand, type, name):
   1683..1804    -  polyA_signal   SV40 poly(A) signal: SV40 polyadenylation signal
   1827..1896    -  CDS            large T antigen (fragment): large T antigen from SV40 (simian virus 40)
   1919..1965    +  terminator     T7 terminator: transcription terminator for bacteriophage T7 RNA polymerase
   1995..2131    +  terminator     rrnG terminator: transcription terminator from the E. coli ribosomal RNA rrnG operon (Albrechtsen et al., 1991)
   2176..2247    +  misc_feature   3' β-globin insulator: insulator downstream of the human β-globin locus (Farrell et al., 2002)
   2473..3061    -  rep_origin     ori: high-copy-number ColE1/pMB1/pBR322/pUC origin of replication
   3233..3297    -  CDS            bla(M) (fragment): β-lactamase lacking the signal sequence; bla(M); allows cytosolic expression of β-lactamase
   3561..4770    +  promoter       UbC promoter: human ubiquitin C promoter
   4774..5371    +  CDS            PuroR (fragment): puromycin N-acetyltransferase; pac from Streptomyces; confers resistance to puromycin
   5400..5448    +  polyA_signal   poly(A) signal: synthetic polyadenylation signal
   5714..6574    +  CDS            AmpR: β-lactamase; bla; confers resistance to ampicillin, carbenicillin, and related antibiotics
   6587..6723    +  terminator     rrnG terminator: transcription terminator from the E. coli ribosomal RNA rrnG operon (Albrechtsen et al., 1991)
   6868..6939    +  misc_feature   5' β-globin insulator: insulator upstream of the human β-globin locus (Farrell et al., 2002)
   6944..6990    -  terminator     T7 terminator: transcription terminator for bacteriophage T7 RNA polymerase
   7008..7056    -  polyA_signal   poly(A) signal: synthetic polyadenylation signal
   7137..7440    +  enhancer       CMV enhancer: human cytomegalovirus immediate early enhancer
   7513..7530    -  promoter       CMV promoter (fragment): human cytomegalovirus (CMV) immediate early promoter
   7593..7644    +  promoter       CMVd2 promoter: truncated human cytomegalovirus (CMV) immediate early promoter that yields moderately reduced expression relative to the full-length promoter
   7713..1591    +  CDS            rep (fragment) (across the origin): R1AB_SARS2 - Experimental evidence at protein level: Swiss-Prot protein existence level 1. [2'-O-methyltransferase]: Methyltransferase that mediates mRNA cap 2'-O-ribose methylation to the 5'-cap structure of viral mRNAs. N7-methyl guanosine cap is a prerequisite for binding of nsp16. Therefore plays an essential role in viral mRNAs cap methylation which is essential to evade immune system. From Severe acute respiratory syndrome coronavirus 2 (2019-nCoV) (SARS-CoV-2).
