[The description below was written by a language model from this plasmid's Addgene catalogue record and pLannotate feature annotations shown in this document.]
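Description:
pGBW-m4134492 is a mammalian expression plasmid built on the pTwist_CMV_Puro_6 backbone and carrying the wild-type coding sequence for the SARS-CoV-2 3'-to-5' exonuclease, a mature product of the ORF1ab replicase polyprotein (commonly known as nsp14). It is maintained in E. coli through a high-copy ColE1/pUC-type origin and an AmpR β-lactamase gene for ampicillin selection. For selection in mammalian cells, a separate cassette places the puromycin N-acetyltransferase gene under the human ubiquitin C promoter, followed by a synthetic polyadenylation signal.

The roughly 1.6 kb viral insert is driven by the CMV immediate-early enhancer and promoter and is terminated by an SV40 polyadenylation signal. In the annotated sequence the open reading frame spans the numbering origin of the 7.7 kb circular map. The automated annotation identifies it only as a fragment of the SARS-CoV-2 replicase polyprotein, and the accompanying functional text describes the 2'-O-methyltransferase, a different cleavage product of that polyprotein. That text reflects the generic database entry for the polyprotein rather than the insert named in the catalogue record. The backbone supplies a C-terminal HA epitope preceded by a TEV protease cleavage site, so the protein can be detected or immunoprecipitated through the tag, which can then be removed. These tag elements are not individually called out in the feature table. Bacterial transcription terminators (T7 and rrnG), additional synthetic poly(A) signals and short β-globin insulator elements flank the cassettes, presumably to limit read-through and interference between units.

The construct suits transient expression or puromycin-selected stable expression of the tagged viral exonuclease in mammalian cells, for example in localisation, interaction or functional studies of SARS-CoV-2 replication proteins.
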