Addgene plasmid #152702: pGBW-m4134492
Purpose: Mammalian expression plasmid for SARS-CoV-2 3'-to-5' exonuclease
Depositing lab: Ginkgo Bioworks & Benjie Chen. Depositing organization: Ginkgo Bioworks.
Backbone
  Vector backbone: pTwist_CMV_Puro_6
  Backbone size w/o insert (bp): 6080
  Vector type: Mammalian Expression
  Selectable markers: Puromycin
Growth in bacteria
  Bacterial resistance: Ampicillin, 100 μg/mL
  Growth temperature: 37°C
  Growth strain: DH5alpha
  Copy number: High Copy
Gene/Insert
  Gene/Insert name: SARS-CoV-2 3'-to-5' exonuclease
  Species: Severe acute respiratory syndrome coronavirus 2
  Insert size (bp): 1574
  Mutation: wt
  Entrez Gene: ORF1ab (a.k.a. GU280_gp01)
  Promoter: CMV
  Tag / fusion protein: Cleavable TEV;HA (C terminal on backbone)
  Cloning method: Unknown
Resource information
  A portion of this plasmid was derived from a plasmid made by: GinkgoBioworks
Depositor comments: NCBI reference sequence: YP_009725309.1
How to cite: pGBW-m4134492 was a gift from Ginkgo Bioworks & Benjie Chen (Addgene plasmid # 152702 ; http://n2t.net/addgene:152702 ; RRID:Addgene_152702)
